Addgene plasmid #109316: 1518_pAAV-U6-SA-eGFP-gRNA-HLP-SACas9-HA-OLLAS-spA
Purpose: Plasmid for liver-specific expression of AAV SaCas9 with a gRNA against eGFP
Depositing lab: William Lagor. Depositing organization: Baylor College of Medicine. Publication: A Self-Deleting AAV-CRISPR System for In Vivo Genome Editing. Li A, Lee CM, Hurley AE, Jarrett KE, De Giorgi M, Lu W, Balderrama KS, Doerfler AM, Deshmukh H, Ray A, Bao G, Lagor WR. Mol Ther Methods Clin Dev. 2018 Dec 6;12:111-122. doi: 10.1016/j.omtm.2018.11.009. eCollection 2019 Mar 15. PubMed 30619914.
Backbone
  Vector backbone: pEMBL8
  Backbone size w/o insert (bp): 6967
  Total vector size (bp): 6966
  Modifications to backbone: SaCas9 was cloned from Addgene Plasmid #61593
  Vector type: Mammalian Expression, AAV, CRISPR
Growth in bacteria
  Bacterial resistance: Ampicillin, 100 μg/mL
  Growth temperature: 37°C
  Growth strain: NEB Stable
  Copy number: Unknown
Gene/Insert
  Gene/Insert name: eGFP gRNA
  gRNA/shRNA sequence: GGGGTCTTTGCTCAGGGCGGA
  Cloning method: Restriction Enzyme; 5′ cloning site BbsI (destroyed during cloning); 3′ cloning site BbsI (destroyed during cloning)
  Sequencing primers: 5′ CCTTCATATTTGCATATACGATACAAGGCTGTTAG
Terms and licenses: Academic/Nonprofit Terms; Industry Terms: Not Available to Industry
How to cite: 1518_pAAV-U6-SA-eGFP-gRNA-HLP-SACas9-HA-OLLAS-spA was a gift from William Lagor (Addgene plasmid # 109316 ; http://n2t.net/addgene:109316 ; RRID:Addgene_109316)
