[The description below was written by a language model from this plasmid's Addgene catalogue record and pLannotate feature annotations shown in this document.]
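Description:
1518_pAAV-U6-SA-eGFP-gRNA-HLP-SACas9-HA-OLLAS-spA is an all-in-one AAV-CRISPR transfer plasmid of about 7 kb, built on a pEMBL8 backbone and intended for liver-specific SaCas9 expression together with a guide RNA against eGFP. It is propagated in E. coli through a high-copy ColE1/pUC-type origin with ampicillin selection (AmpR under its own bla promoter). The backbone also carries an f1 phage origin and residual lacZα and lacI fragments. A recombination-deficient strain is listed for growth, which is usual for plasmids containing repeat-rich ITRs.

Two AAV2 inverted terminal repeats flank a payload of roughly 4.2 kb and provide the cis signals for replication and packaging of the intervening DNA into AAV particles. Inside them, a human U6 RNA polymerase III promoter drives the eGFP-targeting spacer, which was inserted through BbsI sites destroyed during cloning and is fused to the Staphylococcus aureus guide RNA scaffold. Downstream lies the SaCas9 coding sequence, derived from an earlier Addgene SaCas9 plasmid. It is followed in frame by a bipartite nucleoplasmin nuclear localization signal, an HA epitope (annotated as a fragment of 3xHA) and an OLLAS tag for protein detection, and it ends with a compact synthetic poly(A) signal. The "HLP" in the name and the stated purpose indicate a liver-specific promoter in the unannotated interval between the scaffold and SaCas9, but neither feature table identifies it. The depositor and sequencing-derived records differ by a single nucleotide and annotate almost identically.

The associated publication concerns a self-deleting AAV-CRISPR system for in vivo genome editing. The record does not state this construct's exact role in that system.
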