Features (pLannotate 1.2.2; 16 found; start..end, strand, type, name):
      1..133     -  repeat_region  AAV2 ITR (fragment): inverted terminal repeat of adeno-associated virus serotype 2 inverted
    186..203     +  protein_bind   attB1 (fragment): mutant version of attB; recombination site for the Gateway® BP reaction BP Clonase™
    255..495     +  promoter       U6 promoter: RNA polymerase III promoter for human U6 snRNA
    525..600     +  misc_RNA       Sa gRNA scaffold: guide RNA scaffold for the Staphylococcus aureus CRISPR/Cas9 system
    934..4089    +  CDS            cas9: CAS9_STAAU - Experimental evidence at protein level: Swiss-Prot protein existence level 1. CRISPR (clustered regularly interspaced short palindromic repeat) is an adaptive immune system that provides protection against mobile genetic elements (viruses, transposable elements and conjugative plasmids). CRISPR clusters contain spacers, sequences complementary to antecedent mobile elements, and target invading nucleic acids. CRISPR clusters are transcribed and processed into CRISPR RNA (crRNA). In type II CRISPR systems correct processing of pre-crRNA requires a trans- encoded small RNA (tracrRNA)
   4090..4137    +  CDS            nucleoplasmin NLS: bipartite nuclear localization signal from nucleoplasmin
   4144..4170    +  CDS            3xHA (fragment): three tandem HA epitope tags
   4171..4212    +  CDS            OLLAS tag: Escherichia coli OmpF Linker and mouse Langerin fusion sequence tag (Park et al., 2008)
   4230..4278    +  polyA_signal   poly(A) signal: synthetic polyadenylation signal
   4326..4459    +  repeat_region  AAV2 ITR: inverted terminal repeat of adeno-associated virus serotype 2 inverted
   4453..4509    -  CDS            lacI (fragment): lac repressor; lacI; The lac repressor binds to the lac operator to inhibit transcription in E. coli. This inhibition can be relieved by adding lactose or isopropyl-β-D-thiogalactopyranoside (IPTG).
   4692..5280    -  rep_origin     ori: high-copy-number ColE1/pMB1/pBR322/pUC origin of replication
   5451..6311    -  CDS            AmpR: β-lactamase; bla; confers resistance to ampicillin, carbenicillin, and related antibiotics
   6312..6416    -  promoter       AmpR promoter: bla
   6443..6898    -  rep_origin     f1 ori (sequence partly withheld): f1 bacteriophage origin of replication; arrow indicates direction of (+) strand synthesis
   6903..6       -  CDS            lacZα (fragment) (across the origin): LacZα fragment of β-galactosidase; lacZ fragment
>Addgene plasmid #109316 | 1518_pAAV-U6-SA-eGFP-gRNA-HLP-SACas9-HA-OLLAS-spA | depositor full sequence | sequence record 206099 | 1518_pAAV-U6-SA-eGFP-gRNA-HLP-SACas9-HA-OLLAS-spA sequence 6966 bps
CAGCTGCGCGCTCGCTCGCTCACTGAGGCCGCCCGGGCAAAGCCCGGGCGTCGGGCGACCTTTGGTCGCC
CGGCCTCAGTGAGCGAGCGAGCGCGCAGAGAGGGAGTGGCCAACTCCATCACTAGGGGTTCCTTGTAGTT
AATGATTAACCCGCCATGCTACTTATCTACGTAGCCATGCTCTGGTGTACAAAAAAGCAGGCTTTAAAGG
AACCAATTCAGTCGACTGGATCCGGTACCAAGGTCGGGCAGGAAGAGGGCCTATTTCCCATGATTCCTTC
ATATTTGCATATACGATACAAGGCTGTTAGAGAGATAATTAGAATTAATTTGACTGTAAACACAAAGATA
TTAGTACAAAATACGTGACGTAGAAAGTAATAATTTCTTGGGTAGTTTGCAGTTTTAAAATTATGTTTTA
AAATGGACTATCATATGCTTACCGTAACTTGAAAGTATTTCGATTTCTTGGCTTTATATATCTTGTGGAA
AGGACGAAACACCGGGGTCTTTGCTCAGGGCGGAGTTTTAGTACTCTGGAAACAGAATCTACTAAAACAA
GGCAAAATGCCGTGTTTATCTCGTCAACTTGTTGGCGAGATTTTTTTCTAGAAAGCTTTGTTTGCTGCTT
GCAATGTTTGCCCATTTTAGGGTGGACACAGGACGCTGTGGTTTCTGAGCCAGGGGGCGACTCAGATCCC
AGCCAGTGGACTTAGCCCCTGTTTGCTCCTCCGATAACTGGGGTGACCTTGGTTAATATTCACCAGCAGC
CTCCCCCGTTGCCCCTCTGGATCCACTGCTTAAATACGGACGAGGACAGGGCCCTGTCTCCTCAGCTTCA
GGCACCACCACTGACCTGGGACAGTGAATCACCGGTGCCACCATGGCCCCAAAGAAGAAGCGGAAGGTCG
GTATCCACGGAGTCCCAGCAGCCAAGCGGAACTACATCCTGGGCCTGGACATCGGCATCACCAGCGTGGG
CTACGGCATCATCGACTACGAGACACGGGACGTGATCGATGCCGGCGTGCGGCTGTTCAAAGAGGCCAAC
GTGGAAAACAACGAGGGCAGGCGGAGCAAGAGAGGCGCCAGAAGGCTGAAGCGGCGGAGGCGGCATAGAA
TCCAGAGAGTGAAGAAGCTGCTGTTCGACTACAACCTGCTGACCGACCACAGCGAGCTGAGCGGCATCAA
CCCCTACGAGGCCAGAGTGAAGGGCCTGAGCCAGAAGCTGAGCGAGGAAGAGTTCTCTGCCGCCCTGCTG
CACCTGGCCAAGAGAAGAGGCGTGCACAACGTGAACGAGGTGGAAGAGGACACCGGCAACGAGCTGTCCA
CCAAAGAGCAGATCAGCCGGAACAGCAAGGCCCTGGAAGAGAAATACGTGGCCGAACTGCAGCTGGAACG
GCTGAAGAAAGACGGCGAAGTGCGGGGCAGCATCAACAGATTCAAGACCAGCGACTACGTGAAAGAAGCC
AAACAGCTGCTGAAGGTGCAGAAGGCCTACCACCAGCTGGACCAGAGCTTCATCGACACCTACATCGACC
TGCTGGAAACCCGGCGGACCTACTATGAGGGACCTGGCGAGGGCAGCCCCTTCGGCTGGAAGGACATCAA
AGAATGGTACGAGATGCTGATGGGCCACTGCACCTACTTCCCCGAGGAACTGCGGAGCGTGAAGTACGCC
TACAACGCCGACCTGTACAACGCCCTGAACGACCTGAACAATCTCGTGATCACCAGGGACGAGAACGAGA
AGCTGGAATATTACGAGAAGTTCCAGATCATCGAGAACGTGTTCAAGCAGAAGAAGAAGCCCACCCTGAA
GCAGATCGCCAAAGAAATCCTCGTGAACGAAGAGGATATTAAGGGCTACAGAGTGACCAGCACCGGCAAG
CCCGAGTTCACCAACCTGAAGGTGTACCACGACATCAAGGACATTACCGCCCGGAAAGAGATTATTGAGA
ACGCCGAGCTGCTGGATCAGATTGCCAAGATCCTGACCATCTACCAGAGCAGCGAGGACATCCAGGAAGA
ACTGACCAATCTGAACTCCGAGCTGACCCAGGAAGAGATCGAGCAGATCTCTAATCTGAAGGGCTATACC
GGCACCCACAACCTGAGCCTGAAGGCCATCAACCTGATCCTGGACGAGCTGTGGCACACCAACGACAACC
AGATCGCTATCTTCAACCGGCTGAAGCTGGTGCCCAAGAAGGTGGACCTGTCCCAGCAGAAAGAGATCCC
CACCACCCTGGTGGACGACTTCATCCTGAGCCCCGTCGTGAAGAGAAGCTTCATCCAGAGCATCAAAGTG
ATCAACGCCATCATCAAGAAGTACGGCCTGCCCAACGACATCATTATCGAGCTGGCCCGCGAGAAGAACT
CCAAGGACGCCCAGAAAATGATCAACGAGATGCAGAAGCGGAACCGGCAGACCAACGAGCGGATCGAGGA
AATCATCCGGACCACCGGCAAAGAGAACGCCAAGTACCTGATCGAGAAGATCAAGCTGCACGACATGCAG
GAAGGCAAGTGCCTGTACAGCCTGGAAGCCATCCCTCTGGAAGATCTGCTGAACAACCCCTTCAACTATG
AGGTGGACCACATCATCCCCAGAAGCGTGTCCTTCGACAACAGCTTCAACAACAAGGTGCTCGTGAAGCA
GGAAGAAAACAGCAAGAAGGGCAACCGGACCCCATTCCAGTACCTGAGCAGCAGCGACAGCAAGATCAGC
TACGAAACCTTCAAGAAGCACATCCTGAATCTGGCCAAGGGCAAGGGCAGAATCAGCAAGACCAAGAAAG
AGTATCTGCTGGAAGAACGGGACATCAACAGGTTCTCCGTGCAGAAAGACTTCATCAACCGGAACCTGGT
GGATACCAGATACGCCACCAGAGGCCTGATGAACCTGCTGCGGAGCTACTTCAGAGTGAACAACCTGGAC
GTGAAAGTGAAGTCCATCAATGGCGGCTTCACCAGCTTTCTGCGGCGGAAGTGGAAGTTTAAGAAAGAGC
GGAACAAGGGGTACAAGCACCACGCCGAGGACGCCCTGATCATTGCCAACGCCGATTTCATCTTCAAAGA
GTGGAAGAAACTGGACAAGGCCAAAAAAGTGATGGAAAACCAGATGTTCGAGGAAAAGCAGGCCGAGAGC
ATGCCCGAGATCGAAACCGAGCAGGAGTACAAAGAGATCTTCATCACCCCCCACCAGATCAAGCACATTA
AGGACTTCAAGGACTACAAGTACAGCCACCGGGTGGACAAGAAGCCTAATAGAGAGCTGATTAACGACAC
CCTGTACTCCACCCGGAAGGACGACAAGGGCAACACCCTGATCGTGAACAATCTGAACGGCCTGTACGAC
AAGGACAATGACAAGCTGAAAAAGCTGATCAACAAGAGCCCCGAAAAGCTGCTGATGTACCACCACGACC
CCCAGACCTACCAGAAACTGAAGCTGATTATGGAACAGTACGGCGACGAGAAGAATCCCCTGTACAAGTA
CTACGAGGAAACCGGGAACTACCTGACCAAGTACTCCAAAAAGGACAACGGCCCCGTGATCAAGAAGATT
AAGTATTACGGCAACAAACTGAACGCCCATCTGGACATCACCGACGACTACCCCAACAGCAGAAACAAGG
TCGTGAAGCTGTCCCTGAAGCCCTACAGATTCGACGTGTACCTGGACAATGGCGTGTACAAGTTCGTGAC
CGTGAAGAATCTGGATGTGATCAAAAAAGAAAACTACTACGAAGTGAATAGCAAGTGCTATGAGGAAGCT
AAGAAGCTGAAGAAGATCAGCAACCAGGCCGAGTTTATCGCCTCCTTCTACAACAACGATCTGATCAAGA
TCAACGGCGAGCTGTATAGAGTGATCGGCGTGAACAACGACCTGCTGAACCGGATCGAAGTGAACATGAT
CGACATCACCTACCGCGAGTACCTGGAAAACATGAACGACAAGAGGCCCCCCAGGATCATTAAGACAATC
GCCTCCAAGACCCAGAGCATTAAGAAGTACAGCACAGACATTCTGGGCAACCTGTATGAAGTGAAATCTA
AGAAGCACCCTCAGATCATCAAAAAGGGCAAAAGGCCGGCGGCCACGAAAAAGGCCGGCCAGGCAAAAAA
GAAAAAGGGATCCTACCCATACGATGTTCCAGATTACGCTAGCGGCTTCGCCAACGAGCTTGGACCCAGG
TTGATGGGAAAGTAAGAATTCCTAGAGCGAATAAAAGATCTTTATTTTCATTAGATCTGTGTGTTGGTTT
TTTGTGTGATGCAGCTACGTAGATAAGTAGCATGGCGGGTTAATCATTAACTACAAGGAACCCCTAGTGA
TGGAGTTGGCCACTCCCTCTCTGCGCGCTCGCTCGCTCACTGAGGCCGGGCGACCAAAGGTCGCCCGACG
CCCGGGCTTTGCCCGGGCGGCCTCAGTGAGCGAGCGAGCGCGCAGCTGCATTAATGAATCGGCCAACGCG
CGGGGAGAGGCGGTTTGCGTATTGGGCGCTCTTCCGCTTCCTCGCTCACTGACTCGCTGCGCTCGGTCGT
TCGGCTGCGGCGAGCGGTATCAGCTCACTCAAAGGCGGTAATACGGTTATCCACAGAATCAGGGGATAAC
GCAGGAAAGAACATGTGAGCAAAACCGCAGCAAAAGGCCAGGAACCGTAAAAAGGCCGCGTTGCTGGCGT
TTTTCCATAGGCTCCGCCCCCCTGACGAGCATCACAAAAATCGACGCTCAAGTCAGAGGTGGCGAAACCC
GACAGGACTATAAAGATACCAGGCGTTTCCCCCTGGAAGCTCCCTCGTGCGCTCTCCTGTTCCGACCCTG
CCGCTTACCGGATACCTGTCCGCCTTTCTCCCTTCGGGAAGCGTGGCGCTTTCTCATAGCTCACGCTGTA
GGTATCTCAGTTCGGTGTAGGTCGTTCGCTCCAAGCTGGGCTGTGTGCACGAACCCCCCGTTCAGCCCGA
CCGCTGCGCCTTATCCGGTAACTATCGTCTTGAGTCCAACCCGGTAAGACACGACTTATCGCCACTGGCA
GCAGCCACTGGTAACAGGATTAGCAGAGCGAGGTATGTAGGCGGTGCTACAGAGTTCTTGAAGTGGTGGC
CTAACTACGGCTACACTAGAAGGACAGTATTTGGTATCTGCGCTCTGCTGAAGCCAGTTACCTTCGGAAA
AAGAGTTGGTAGCTCTTGATCCGGCAAACAAACCACCGCTGGTAGCGGTGGTTTTTTTGTTTGCAAGCAG
CAGATTACGCGCAGAAAAAAAGGATCTCAAGAAGATCCTTTGATCTTTTCTACGGGGTCTGACGCTCAGT
GGAACGAAAACTCACGTTAAGGGATTTTGGTCATGAGATTATCAAAAAGGATCTTCACCTAGATCCTTTT
AAATTAAAAATGAAGTTTTAAATCAATCTAAAGTATATATGAGTAAACTTGGTCTGACAGTTACCAATGC
TTAATCAGTGAGGCACCTATCTCAGCGATCTGTCTATTTCGTTCATCCATAGTTGCCTGACTCCCCGTCG
TGTAGATAACTACGATACGGGAGGGCTTACCATCTGGCCCCAGTGCTGCAATGATACCGCGAGACCCACG
CTCACCGGCTCCAGATTTATCAGCAATAAACCAGCCAGCCGGAAGGGCCGAGCGCAGAAGTGGTCCTGCA
ACTTTATCCGCCTCCATCCAGTCTATTAATTGTTGCCGGGAAGCTAGAGTAAGTAGTTCGCCAGTTAATA
GTTTGCGCAACGTTGTTACCATTACTACAGGCATCGTGGTGTCACGCTCGTCGTTTGGTATGGCTTCATT
CAGCTCCGGTTCCCAACGATCAAGGCGAGTTACATGATCCCCCATGTTGTGCAAAAAAGCGGTTAGCTCC
TTCGGTCCTCCGATCGTTGTCAGAAGTAAGTTGGCCGCAGTGTTATCACTCATGGTTATGGCAGCACTGC
ATAATTCTCTTACTGTCATGCCATCCGTAAGATGCTTTTCTGTGACTGGTGAGTACTCAACCAAGTCATT
CTGAGAATAGTGTATGCGGCGACCGAGTTGCTCTTGCCCGGCGTCAATACGGGATAATACCGCGCCACAT
AGCAGAACTTTAAAAGTGCTCATCATTGGAAAACGTTCTTCGGGGCGAAAACTCTCAAGGATCTTACCAC
TATTGAGATCCAGTTCGATGTAACCCACTCGTGCACCCAACTGATCTTCAGCATCTTTTACTTTCACCAG
CGTTTCTGGGTGAGCAAAAACAGGAAGGCAAAATGCCGCAAAAAAGGGAATAAGGGCGACACGGAAATGT
TGAATACTCATACTCTTCCTTTTTCAATATTATTGAAGCATTTATCAGGGTTATTGTCTCATGAGCGGAT
ACATATTTGAATGTATTTAGAAAAATAAACAAATAGGGGTTCCGCGCACATTTCCCCGAAAGATGCCACC
TGAAATTATAAACGTTAATATTTTGTTAAAATTCGCGTTAAATTTTTGTTAAATCAGCTCATTTTTTAAC
CAATAGGCCGAAATCGGAAAAATCCCTTATAAATCAAAAGAATAGACCGAGATAGGGT
[37 nt withheld, positions 6569-6605]
GAGGAACGTGAACTCCAGCGTCAAAGGGCGAAAAACCGTCTATCGGGGCGATGGCCCACTACGTGAACCA
TCACCCT
[91 nt withheld, positions 6683-6773]
G
[124 nt withheld, positions 6775-6898]
CCCATTCGCCATTCAGGCTGCGCAACTGTTGGGAAGGGCGATCGGTGCGGGCCTCTTCGCTATTACGC
