Features (pLannotate 1.2.2; 16 found; start..end, strand, type, name):
      1..133     -  repeat_region  AAV2 ITR (fragment): inverted terminal repeat of adeno-associated virus serotype 2 inverted
    186..203     +  protein_bind   attB1 (fragment): mutant version of attB; recombination site for the Gateway® BP reaction BP Clonase™
    255..495     +  promoter       U6 promoter: RNA polymerase III promoter for human U6 snRNA
    525..600     +  misc_RNA       Sa gRNA scaffold: guide RNA scaffold for the Staphylococcus aureus CRISPR/Cas9 system
    934..4089    +  CDS            cas9: CAS9_STAAU - Experimental evidence at protein level: Swiss-Prot protein existence level 1. CRISPR (clustered regularly interspaced short palindromic repeat) is an adaptive immune system that provides protection against mobile genetic elements (viruses, transposable elements and conjugative plasmids). CRISPR clusters contain spacers, sequences complementary to antecedent mobile elements, and target invading nucleic acids. CRISPR clusters are transcribed and processed into CRISPR RNA (crRNA). In type II CRISPR systems correct processing of pre-crRNA requires a trans- encoded small RNA (tracrRNA)
   4090..4137    +  CDS            nucleoplasmin NLS: bipartite nuclear localization signal from nucleoplasmin
   4144..4170    +  CDS            3xHA (fragment): three tandem HA epitope tags
   4171..4212    +  CDS            OLLAS tag: Escherichia coli OmpF Linker and mouse Langerin fusion sequence tag (Park et al., 2008)
   4230..4278    +  polyA_signal   poly(A) signal: synthetic polyadenylation signal
   4326..4459    +  repeat_region  AAV2 ITR: inverted terminal repeat of adeno-associated virus serotype 2 inverted
   4453..4509    -  CDS            lacI (fragment): lac repressor; lacI; The lac repressor binds to the lac operator to inhibit transcription in E. coli. This inhibition can be relieved by adding lactose or isopropyl-β-D-thiogalactopyranoside (IPTG).
   4692..5280    -  rep_origin     ori: high-copy-number ColE1/pMB1/pBR322/pUC origin of replication
   5451..6311    -  CDS            AmpR: β-lactamase; bla; confers resistance to ampicillin, carbenicillin, and related antibiotics
   6312..6416    -  promoter       AmpR promoter: bla
   6469..6897    -  rep_origin     f1 ori (sequence partly withheld): f1 bacteriophage origin of replication; arrow indicates direction of (+) strand synthesis
   6902..6       -  CDS            lacZα (fragment) (across the origin): LacZα fragment of β-galactosidase; lacZ fragment
>Addgene plasmid #109316 | 1518_pAAV-U6-SA-eGFP-gRNA-HLP-SACas9-HA-OLLAS-spA | addgene full sequence | sequence record 213145 | Addgene NGS Result
CAGCTGCGCGCTCGCTCGCTCACTGAGGCCGCCCGGGCAAAGCCCGGGCGTCGGGCGACCTTTGGTCGCC
CGGCCTCAGTGAGCGAGCGAGCGCGCAGAGAGGGAGTGGCCAACTCCATCACTAGGGGTTCCTTGTAGTT
AATGATTAACCCGCCATGCTACTTATCTACGTAGCCATGCTCTGGTGTACAAAAAAGCAGGCTTTAAAGG
AACCAATTCAGTCGACTGGATCCGGTACCAAGGTCGGGCAGGAAGAGGGCCTATTTCCCATGATTCCTTC
ATATTTGCATATACGATACAAGGCTGTTAGAGAGATAATTAGAATTAATTTGACTGTAAACACAAAGATA
TTAGTACAAAATACGTGACGTAGAAAGTAATAATTTCTTGGGTAGTTTGCAGTTTTAAAATTATGTTTTA
AAATGGACTATCATATGCTTACCGTAACTTGAAAGTATTTCGATTTCTTGGCTTTATATATCTTGTGGAA
AGGACGAAACACCGGGGTCTTTGCTCAGGGCGGAGTTTTAGTACTCTGGAAACAGAATCTACTAAAACAA
GGCAAAATGCCGTGTTTATCTCGTCAACTTGTTGGCGAGATTTTTTTCTAGAAAGCTTTGTTTGCTGCTT
GCAATGTTTGCCCATTTTAGGGTGGACACAGGACGCTGTGGTTTCTGAGCCAGGGGGCGACTCAGATCCC
AGCCAGTGGACTTAGCCCCTGTTTGCTCCTCCGATAACTGGGGTGACCTTGGTTAATATTCACCAGCAGC
CTCCCCCGTTGCCCCTCTGGATCCACTGCTTAAATACGGACGAGGACAGGGCCCTGTCTCCTCAGCTTCA
GGCACCACCACTGACCTGGGACAGTGAATCACCGGTGCCACCATGGCCCCAAAGAAGAAGCGGAAGGTCG
GTATCCACGGAGTCCCAGCAGCCAAGCGGAACTACATCCTGGGCCTGGACATCGGCATCACCAGCGTGGG
CTACGGCATCATCGACTACGAGACACGGGACGTGATCGATGCCGGCGTGCGGCTGTTCAAAGAGGCCAAC
GTGGAAAACAACGAGGGCAGGCGGAGCAAGAGAGGCGCCAGAAGGCTGAAGCGGCGGAGGCGGCATAGAA
TCCAGAGAGTGAAGAAGCTGCTGTTCGACTACAACCTGCTGACCGACCACAGCGAGCTGAGCGGCATCAA
CCCCTACGAGGCCAGAGTGAAGGGCCTGAGCCAGAAGCTGAGCGAGGAAGAGTTCTCTGCCGCCCTGCTG
CACCTGGCCAAGAGAAGAGGCGTGCACAACGTGAACGAGGTGGAAGAGGACACCGGCAACGAGCTGTCCA
CCAGAGAGCAGATCAGCCGGAACAGCAAGGCCCTGGAAGAGAAATACGTGGCCGAACTGCAGCTGGAACG
GCTGAAGAAAGACGGCGAAGTGCGGGGCAGCATCAACAGATTCAAGACCAGCGACTACGTGAAAGAAGCC
AAACAGCTGCTGAAGGTGCAGAAGGCCTACCACCAGCTGGACCAGAGCTTCATCGACACCTACATCGACC
TGCTGGAAACCCGGCGGACCTACTATGAGGGACCTGGCGAGGGCAGCCCCTTCGGCTGGAAGGACATCAA
AGAATGGTACGAGATGCTGATGGGCCACTGCACCTACTTCCCCGAGGAACTGCGGAGCGTGAAGTACGCC
TACAACGCCGACCTGTACAACGCCCTGAACGACCTGAACAATCTCGTGATCACCAGGGACGAGAACGAGA
AGCTGGAATATTACGAGAAGTTCCAGATCATCGAGAACGTGTTCAAGCAGAAGAAGAAGCCCACCCTGAA
GCAGATCGCCAAAGAAATCCTCGTGAACGAAGAGGATATTAAGGGCTACAGAGTGACCAGCACCGGCAAG
CCCGAGTTCACCAACCTGAAGGTGTACCACGACATCAAGGACATTACCGCCCGGAAAGAGATTATTGAGA
ACGCCGAGCTGCTGGATCAGATTGCCAAGATCCTGACCATCTACCAGAGCAGCGAGGACATCCAGGAAGA
ACTGACCAATCTGAACTCCGAGCTGACCCAGGAAGAGATCGAGCAGATCTCTAATCTGAAGGGCTATACC
GGCACCCACAACCTGAGCCTGAAGGCCATCAACCTGATCCTGGACGAGCTGTGGCACACCAACGACAACC
AGATCGCTATCTTCAACCGGCTGAAGCTGGTGCCCAAGAAGGTGGACCTGTCCCAGCAGAAAGAGATCCC
CACCACCCTGGTGGACGACTTCATCCTGAGCCCCGTCGTGAAGAGAAGCTTCATCCAGAGCATCAAAGTG
ATCAACGCCATCATCAAGAAGTACGGCCTGCCCAACGACATCATTATCGAGCTGGCCCGCGAGAAGAACT
CCAAGGACGCCCAGAAAATGATCAACGAGATGCAGAAGCGGAACCGGCAGACCAACGAGCGGATCGAGGA
AATCATCCGGACCACCGGCAAAGAGAACGCCAAGTACCTGATCGAGAAGATCAAGCTGCACGACATGCAG
GAAGGCAAGTGCCTGTACAGCCTGGAAGCCATCCCTCTGGAAGATCTGCTGAACAACCCCTTCAACTATG
AGGTGGACCACATCATCCCCAGAAGCGTGTCCTTCGACAACAGCTTCAACAACAAGGTGCTCGTGAAGCA
GGAAGAAAACAGCAAGAAGGGCAACCGGACCCCATTCCAGTACCTGAGCAGCAGCGACAGCAAGATCAGC
TACGAAACCTTCAAGAAGCACATCCTGAATCTGGCCAAGGGCAAGGGCAGAATCAGCAAGACCAAGAAAG
AGTATCTGCTGGAAGAACGGGACATCAACAGGTTCTCCGTGCAGAAAGACTTCATCAACCGGAACCTGGT
GGATACCAGATACGCCACCAGAGGCCTGATGAACCTGCTGCGGAGCTACTTCAGAGTGAACAACCTGGAC
GTGAAAGTGAAGTCCATCAATGGCGGCTTCACCAGCTTTCTGCGGCGGAAGTGGAAGTTTAAGAAAGAGC
GGAACAAGGGGTACAAGCACCACGCCGAGGACGCCCTGATCATTGCCAACGCCGATTTCATCTTCAAAGA
GTGGAAGAAACTGGACAAGGCCAAAAAAGTGATGGAAAACCAGATGTTCGAGGAAAGGCAGGCCGAGAGC
ATGCCCGAGATCGAAACCGAGCAGGAGTACAAAGAGATCTTCATCACCCCCCACCAGATCAAGCACATTA
AGGACTTCAAGGACTACAAGTACAGCCACCGGGTGGACAAGAAGCCTAATAGAGAGCTGATTAACGACAC
CCTGTACTCCACCCGGAAGGACGACAAGGGCAACACCCTGATCGTGAACAATCTGAACGGCCTGTACGAC
AAGGACAATGACAAGCTGAAAAAGCTGATCAACAAGAGCCCCGAAAAGCTGCTGATGTACCACCACGACC
CCCAGACCTACCAGAAACTGAAGCTGATTATGGAACAGTACGGCGACGAGAAGAATCCCCTGTACAAGTA
CTACGAGGAAACCGGGAACTACCTGACCAAGTACTCCAAAAAGGACAACGGCCCCGTGATCAAGAAGATT
AAGTATTACGGCAACAAACTGAACGCCCATCTGGACATCACCGACGACTACCCCAACAGCAGAAACAAGG
TCGTGAAGCTGTCCCTGAAGCCCTACAGATTCGACGTGTACCTGGACAATGGCGTGTACAAGTTCGTGAC
CGTGAAGAATCTGGATGTGATCAAAAAAGAAAACTACTACGAAGTGAATAGCAAGTGCTATGAGGAAGCT
AAGAAGCTGAAGAAGATCAGCAACCAGGCCGAGTTTATCGCCTCCTTCTACAACAACGATCTGATCAAGA
TCAACGGCGAGCTGTATAGAGTGATCGGCGTGAACAACGACCTGCTGAACCGGATCGAAGTGAACATGAT
CGACATCACCTACCGCGAGTACCTGGAAAACATGAACGACAAGAGGCCCCCCAGGATCATTAAGACAATC
GCCTCCAAGACCCAGAGCATTAAGAAGTACAGCACAGACATTCTGGGCAACCTGTATGAAGTGAAATCTA
AGAAGCACCCTCAGATCATCAAAAAGGGCAAAAGGCCGGCGGCCACGAAAAAGGCCGGCCAGGCAAAAAA
GAAAAAGGGATCCTACCCATACGATGTTCCAGATTACGCTAGCGGCTTCGCCAACGAGCTTGGACCCAGG
TTGATGGGAAAGTAAGAATTCCTAGAGCGAATAAAAGATCTTTATTTTCATTAGATCTGTGTGTTGGTTT
TTTGTGTGATGCAGCTACGTAGATAAGTAGCATGGCGGGTTAATCATTAACTACAAGGAACCCCTAGTGA
TGGAGTTGGCCACTCCCTCTCTGCGCGCTCGCTCGCTCACTGAGGCCGGGCGACCAAAGGTCGCCCGACG
CCCGGGCTTTGCCCGGGCGGCCTCAGTGAGCGAGCGAGCGCGCAGCTGCATTAATGAATCGGCCAACGCG
CGGGGAGAGGCGGTTTGCGTATTGGGCGCTCTTCCGCTTCCTCGCTCACTGACTCGCTGCGCTCGGTCGT
TCGGCTGCGGCGAGCGGTATCAGCTCACTCAAAGGCGGTAATACGGTTATCCACAGAATCAGGGGATAAC
GCAGGAAAGAACATGTGAGCAAAAGGCCAGCAAAAGGCCAGGAACCGTAAAAAGGCCGCGTTGCTGGCGT
TTTTCCATAGGCTCCGCCCCCCTGACGAGCATCACAAAAATCGACGCTCAAGTCAGAGGTGGCGAAACCC
GACAGGACTATAAAGATACCAGGCGTTTCCCCCTGGAAGCTCCCTCGTGCGCTCTCCTGTTCCGACCCTG
CCGCTTACCGGATACCTGTCCGCCTTTCTCCCTTCGGGAAGCGTGGCGCTTTCTCATAGCTCACGCTGTA
GGTATCTCAGTTCGGTGTAGGTCGTTCGCTCCAAGCTGGGCTGTGTGCACGAACCCCCCGTTCAGCCCGA
CCGCTGCGCCTTATCCGGTAACTATCGTCTTGAGTCCAACCCGGTAAGACACGACTTATCGCCACTGGCA
GCAGCCACTGGTAACAGGATTAGCAGAGCGAGGTATGTAGGCGGTGCTACAGAGTTCTTGAAGTGGTGGC
CTAACTACGGCTACACTAGAAGAACAGTATTTGGTATCTGCGCTCTGCTGAAGCCAGTTACCTTCGGAAA
AAGAGTTGGTAGCTCTTGATCCGGCAAACAAACCACCGCTGGTAGCGGTGGTTTTTTTGTTTGCAAGCAG
CAGATTACGCGCAGAAAAAAAGGATCTCAAGAAGATCCTTTGATCTTTTCTACGGGGTCTGACGCTCAGT
GGAACGAAAACTCACGTTAAGGGATTTTGGTCATGAGATTATCAAAAAGGATCTTCACCTAGATCCTTTT
AAATTAAAAATGAAGTTTTAAATCAATCTAAAGTATATATGAGTAAACTTGGTCTGACAGTTACCAATGC
TTAATCAGTGAGGCACCTATCTCAGCGATCTGTCTATTTCGTTCATCCATAGTTGCCTGACTCCCCGTCG
TGTAGATAACTACGATACGGGAGGGCTTACCATCTGGCCCCAGTGCTGCAATGATACCGCGAGACCCACG
CTCACCGGCTCCAGATTTATCAGCAATAAACCAGCCAGCCGGAAGGGCCGAGCGCAGAAGTGGTCCTGCA
ACTTTATCCGCCTCCATCCAGTCTATTAATTGTTGCCGGGAAGCTAGAGTAAGTAGTTCGCCAGTTAATA
GTTTGCGCAACGTTGTTGCCATTGCTACAGGCATCGTGGTGTCACGCTCGTCGTTTGGTATGGCTTCATT
CAGCTCCGGTTCCCAACGATCAAGGCGAGTTACATGATCCCCCATGTTGTGCAAAAAAGCGGTTAGCTCC
TTCGGTCCTCCGATCGTTGTCAGAAGTAAGTTGGCCGCAGTGTTATCACTCATGGTTATGGCAGCACTGC
ATAATTCTCTTACTGTCATGCCATCCGTAAGATGCTTTTCTGTGACTGGTGAGTACTCAACCAAGTCATT
CTGAGAATAGTGTATGCGGCGACCGAGTTGCTCTTGCCCGGCGTCAATACGGGATAATACCGCGCCACAT
AGCAGAACTTTAAAAGTGCTCATCATTGGAAAACGTTCTTCGGGGCGAAAACTCTCAAGGATCTTACCGC
TGTTGAGATCCAGTTCGATGTAACCCACTCGTGCACCCAACTGATCTTCAGCATCTTTTACTTTCACCAG
CGTTTCTGGGTGAGCAAAAACAGGAAGGCAAAATGCCGCAAAAAAGGGAATAAGGGCGACACGGAAATGT
TGAATACTCATACTCTTCCTTTTTCAATATTATTGAAGCATTTATCAGGGTTATTGTCTCATGAGCGGAT
ACATATTTGAATGTATTTAGAAAAATAAACAAATAGGGGTTCCGCGCACATTTCCCCGAAAAGTGCCACC
TAAATTGTAAGCGTTAATATTTTGTTAAAATTCGCGTTAAATTTTTGTTAAATCAGCTCATTTTTTAACC
AATAGGCCGAAATCGGCAAAATCCCTTATAAATCAAAAGAATAGACCGAGATAGGGT
[37 nt withheld, positions 6568-6604]
AAAGAACGTGGACTCCAACGTCAAAGG
[49 nt withheld, positions 6632-6680]
T
[91 nt withheld, positions 6682-6772]
G
[124 nt withheld, positions 6774-6897]
CCCATTCGCCATTCAGGCTGCGCAACTGTTGGGAAGGGCGATCGGTGCGGGCCTCTTCGCTATTACGC
